>Addgene plasmid #73024 | pCDH-EF1-Nluc | depositor full sequence | sequence record 133955 | pCDH-EF1-Nluc sequence 7640 bps
ACGCGTGTAGTCTTATGCAATACTCTTGTAGTCTTGCAACATGGTAACGATGAGTTAGCAACATGCCTTA
CAAGGAGAGAAAAAGCACCGTGCATGCCGATTGGTGGAAGTAAGGTGGTACGATCGTGCCTTATTAGGAA
GGCAACAGACGGGTCTGACATGGATTGGACGAACCACTGAATTGCCGCATTGCAGAGATATTGTATTTAA
GTGCCTAGCTCGATACAATAAACGGGTCTCTCTGGTTAGACCAGATCTGAGCCTGGGAGCTCTCTGGCTA
ACTAGGGAACCCACTGCTTAAGCCTCAATAAAGCTTGCCTTGAGTGCTTCAAGTAGTGTGTGCCCGTCTG
TTGTGTGACTCTGGTAACTAGAGATCCCTCAGACCCTTTTAGTCAGTGTGGAAAATCTCTAGCAGTGGCG
CCCGAACAGGGACCTGAAAGCGAAAGGGAAACCAGAGCTCTCTCGACGCAGGACTCGGCTTGCTGAAGCG
CGCACGGCAAGAGGCGAGGGGCGGCGACTGGTGAGTACGCCAAAAATTTTGACTAGCGGAGGCTAGAAGG
AGAGAGATGGGTGCGAGAGCGTCAGTATTAAGCGGGGGAGAATTAGATCGCGATGGGAAAAAATTCGGTT
AAGGCCAGGGGGAAAGAAAAAATATAAATTAAAACATATAGTATGGGCAAGCAGGGAGCTAGAACGATTC
GCAGTTAATCCTGGCCTGTTAGAAACATCAGAAGGCTGTAGACAAATACTGGGACAGCTACAACCATCCC
TTCAGACAGGATCAGAAGAACTTAGATCATTATATAATACAGTAGCAACCCTCTATTGTGTGCATCAAAG
GATAGAGATAAAAGACACCAAGGAAGCTTTAGACAAGATAGAGGAAGAGCAAAACAAAAGTAAGACCACC
GCACAGCAAGCGGCCACTGATCTTCAGACCTGGAGGAGGAGATATGAGGGACAATTGGAGAAGTGAATTA
TATAAATATAAAGTAGTAAAAATTGAACCATTAGGAGTAGCACCCACCAAGGCAAAGAGAAGAGTGGTGC
AGAGAGAAAAAAGAGCAGTGGGAATAGGAGCTTTGTTCCTTGGGTTCTTGGGAGCAGCAGGAAGCACTAT
GGGCGCAGCCTCAATGACGCTGACGGTACAGGCCAGACAATTATTGTCTGGTATAGTGCAGCAGCAGAAC
AATTTGCTGAGGGCTATTGAGGCGCAACAGCATCTGTTGCAACTCACAGTCTGGGGCATCAAGCAGCTCC
AGGCAAGAATCCTGGCTGTGGAAAGATACCTAAAGGATCAACAGCTCCTGGGGATTTGGGGTTGCTCTGG
AAAACTCATTTGCACCACTGCTGTGCCTTGGAATGCTAGTTGGAGTAATAAATCTCTGGAACAGATTGGA
ATCACACGACCTGGATGGAGTGGGACAGAGAAATTAACAATTACACAAGCTTAATACACTCCTTAATTGA
AGAATCGCAAAACCAGCAAGAAAAGAATGAACAAGAATTATTGGAATTAGATAAATGGGCAAGTTTGTGG
AATTGGTTTAACATAACAAATTGGCTGTGGTATATAAAATTATTCATAATGATAGTAGGAGGCTTGGTAG
GTTTAAGAATAGTTTTTGCTGTACTTTCTATAGTGAATAGAGTTAGGCAGGGATATTCACCATTATCGTT
TCAGACCCACCTCCCAACCCCGAGGGGACCCGACAGGCCCGAAGGAATAGAAGAAGAAGGTGGAGAGAGA
GACAGAGACAGATCCATTCGATTAGTGAACGGATCTCGACGGTATCGGTTAACTTTTAAAAGAAAAGGGG
GGATTGGGGGGTACAGTGCAGGGGAAAGAATAGTAGACATAATAGCAACAGACATACAAACTAAAGAATT
ACAAAAACAAATTACAAAAATTCAAAATTTTATCGATAGCTTTGCAAAGATGGATAAAGTTTTAAACAGA
GAGGAATCTTTGCAGCTAATGGACCTTCTAGGTCTTGAAAGGAGTGGGAATTGGCTCCGGTGCCCGTCAG
TGGGCAGAGCGCACATCGCCCACAGTCCCCGAGAAGTTGGGGGGAGGGGTCGGCAATTGAACCGGTGCCT
AGAGAAGGTGGCGCGGGGTAAACTGGGAAAGTGATGTCGTGTACTGGCTCCGCCTTTTTCCCGAGGGTGG
GGGAGAACCGTATATAAGTGCAGTAGTCGCCGTGAACGTTCTTTTTCGCAACGGGTTTGCCGCCAGAACA
CAGGTAAGTGCCGTGTGTGGTTCCCGCGGGCCTGGCCTCTTTACGGGTTATGGCCCTTGCGTGCCTTGAA
TTACTTCCACCTGGCTGCAGTACGTGATTCTTGATCCCGAGCTTCGGGTTGGAAGTGGGTGGGAGAGTTC
GAGGCCTTGCGCTTAAGGAGCCCCTTCGCCTCGTGCTTGAGTTGAGGCCTGGCCTGGGCGCTGGGGCCGC
CGCGTGCGAATCTGGTGGCACCTTCGCGCCTGTCTCGCTGCTTTCGATAAGTCTCTAGCCATTTAAAATT
TTTGATGACCTGCTGCGACGCTTTTTTTCTGGCAAGATAGTCTTGTAAATGCGGGCCAAGATCTGCACAC
TGGTATTTCGGTTTTTGGGGCCGCGGGCGGCGACGGGGCCCGTGCGTCCCAGCGCACATGTTCGGCGAGG
CGGGGCCTGCGAGCGCGGCCACCGAGAATCGGACGGGGGTAGTCTCAAGCTGGCCGGCCTGCTCTGGTGC
CTGGCCTCGCGCCGCCGTGTATCGCCCCGCCCTGGGCGGCAAGGCTGGCCCGGTCGGCACCAGTTGCGTG
AGCGGAAAGATGGCCGCTTCCCGGCCCTGCTGCAGGGAGCTCAAAATGGAGGACGCGGCGCTCGGGAGAG
CGGGCGGGTGAGTCACCCACACAAAGGAAAAGGGCCTTTCCGTCCTCAGCCGTCGCTTCATGTGACTCCA
CGGAGTACCGGGCGCCGTCCAGGCACCTCGATTAGTTCTCGAGCTTTTGGAGTACGTCGTCTTTAGGTTG
GGGGGAGGGGTTTTATGCGATGGAGTTTCCCCACACTGAGTGGGTGGAGACTGAAGTTAGGCCAGCTTGG
CACTTGATGTAATTCTCCTTGGAATTTGCCCTTTTTGAGTTTGGATCTTGGTTCATTCTCAAGCCTCAGA
CAGTGGTTCAAAGTTTTTTTCTTCCATTTCAGGTGTCGTGAGGAATTGGATCCACCATGGTCTTCACACT
CGAAGATTTCGTTGGGGACTGGCGACAGACAGCCGGCTACAACCTGGACCAAGTCCTTGAACAGGGAGGT
GTGTCCAGTTTGTTTCAGAATCTCGGGGTGTCCGTAACTCCGATCCAAAGGATTGTCCTGAGCGGTGAAA
ATGGGCTGAAGATCGACATCCATGTCATCATCCCGTATGAAGGTCTGAGCGGCGACCAAATGGGCCAGAT
CGAAAAAATTTTTAAGGTGGTGTACCCTGTGGATGATCATCACTTTAAGGTGATCCTGCACTATGGCACA
CTGGTAATCGACGGGGTTACGCCGAACATGATCGACTATTTCGGACGGCCGTATGAAGGCATCGCCGTGT
TCGACGGCAAAAAGATCACTGTAACAGGGACCCTGTGGAACGGCAACAAAATTATCGACGAGCGCCTGAT
CAACCCCGACGGCTCCCTGCTGTTCCGAGTAACCATCAACGGAGTGACCGGCTGGCGGCTGTGCGAACGC
ATTCTGGCGTAAGAATTCGTCGACAATCAACCTCTGGATTACAAAATTTGTGAAAGATTGACTGGTATTC
TTAACTATGTTGCTCCTTTTACGCTATGTGGATACGCTGCTTTAATGCCTTTGTATCATGCTATTGCTTC
CCGTATGGCTTTCATTTTCTCCTCCTTGTATAAATCCTGGTTGCTGTCTCTTTATGAGGAGTTGTGGCCC
GTTGTCAGGCAACGTGGCGTGGTGTGCACTGTGTTTGCTGACGCAACCCCCACTGGTTGGGGCATTGCCA
CCACCTGTCAGCTCCTTTCCGGGACTTTCGCTTTCCCCCTCCCTATTGCCACGGCGGAACTCATCGCCGC
CTGCCTTGCCCGCTGCTGGACAGGGGCTCGGCTGTTGGGCACTGACAATTCCGTGGTGTTGTCGGGGAAA
TCATCGTCCTTTCCTTGGCTGCTCGCCTGTGTTGCCACCTGGATTCTGCGCGGGACGTCCTTCTGCTACG
TCCCTTCGGCCCTCAATCCAGCGGACCTTCCTTCCCGCGGCCTGCTGCCGGCTCTGCGGCCTCTTCCGCG
TCTTCGCCTTCGCCCTCAGACGAGTCGGATCTCCCTTTGGGCCGCCTCCCCGCCTGGTACCTTTAAGACC
AATGACTTACAAGGCAGCTGTAGATCTTAGCCACTTTTTAAAAGAAAAGGGGGGACTGGAAGGGCTAATT
CACTCCCAACGAAAATAAGATCTGCTTTTTGCTTGTACTGGGTCTCTCTGGTTAGACCAGATCTGAGCCT
GGGAGCTCTCTGGCTAACTAGGGAACCCACTGCTTAAGCCTCAATAAAGCTTGCCTTGAGTGCTTCAAGT
AGTGTGTGCCCGTCTGTTGTGTGACTCTGGTAACTAGAGATCCCTCAGACCCTTTTAGTCAGTGTGGAAA
ATCTCTAGCAGTAGTAGTTCATGTCATCTTATTATTCAGTATTTATAACTTGCAAAGAAATGAATATCAG
AGAGTGAGAGGAACTTGTTTATTGCAGCTTATAATGGTTACAAATAAAGCAATAGCATCACAAATTTCAC
AAATAAAGCATTTTTTTCACTGCATTCTAGTTGTGGTTTGTCCAAACTCATCAATGTATCTTATCATGTC
TGGCTCTAGCTATCCCGCCCCTAACTCCGCCCAGTTCCGCCCATTCTCCGCCCCATGGCTGACTAATTTT
TTTTATTTATGCAGAGGCCGAGGCCGCCTCGGCCTCTGAGCTATTCCAGAAGTAGTGAGGAGGCTTTTTT
GGAGGCCTAGACTTTTGCAGAGACGGCCCAAATTCGTAATCATGGTCATAGCTGTTTCCTGTGTGAAATT
GTTATCCGCTCACAATTCCACACAACATACGAGCCGGAAGCATAAAGTGTAAAGCCTGGGGTGCCTAATG
AGTGAGCTAACTCACATTAATTGCGTTGCGCTCACTGCCCGCTTTCCAGTCGGGAAACCTGTCGTGCCAG
CTGCATTAATGAATCGGCCAACGCGCGGGGAGAGGCGGTTTGCGTATTGGGCGCTCTTCCGCTTCCTCGC
TCACTGACTCGCTGCGCTCGGTCGTTCGGCTGCGGCGAGCGGTATCAGCTCACTCAAAGGCGGTAATACG
GTTATCCACAGAATCAGGGGATAACGCAGGAAAGAACATGTGAGCAAAAGGCCAGCAAAAGGCCAGGAAC
CGTAAAAAGGCCGCGTTGCTGGCGTTTTTCCATAGGCTCCGCCCCCCTGACGAGCATCACAAAAATCGAC
GCTCAAGTCAGAGGTGGCGAAACCCGACAGGACTATAAAGATACCAGGCGTTTCCCCCTGGAAGCTCCCT
CGTGCGCTCTCCTGTTCCGACCCTGCCGCTTACCGGATACCTGTCCGCCTTTCTCCCTTCGGGAAGCGTG
GCGCTTTCTCATAGCTCACGCTGTAGGTATCTCAGTTCGGTGTAGGTCGTTCGCTCCAAGCTGGGCTGTG
TGCACGAACCCCCCGTTCAGCCCGACCGCTGCGCCTTATCCGGTAACTATCGTCTTGAGTCCAACCCGGT
AAGACACGACTTATCGCCACTGGCAGCAGCCACTGGTAACAGGATTAGCAGAGCGAGGTATGTAGGCGGT
GCTACAGAGTTCTTGAAGTGGTGGCCTAACTACGGCTACACTAGAAGGACAGTATTTGGTATCTGCGCTC
TGCTGAAGCCAGTTACCTTCGGAAAAAGAGTTGGTAGCTCTTGATCCGGCAAACAAACCACCGCTGGTAG
CGGTGGTTTTTTTGTTTGCAAGCAGCAGATTACGCGCAGAAAAAAAGGATCTCAAGAAGATCCTTTGATC
TTTTCTACGGGGTCTGACGCTCAGTGGAACGAAAACTCACGTTAAGGGATTTTGGTCATGAGATTATCAA
AAAGGATCTTCACCTAGATCCTTTTAAATTAAAAATGAAGTTTTAAATCAATCTAAAGTATATATGAGTA
AACTTGGTCTGACAGTTACCAATGCTTAATCAGTGAGGCACCTATCTCAGCGATCTGTCTATTTCGTTCA
TCCATAGTTGCCTGACTCCCCGTCGTGTAGATAACTACGATACGGGAGGGCTTACCATCTGGCCCCAGTG
CTGCAATGATACCGCGAGACCCACGCTCACCGGCTCCAGATTTATCAGCAATAAACCAGCCAGCCGGAAG
GGCCGAGCGCAGAAGTGGTCCTGCAACTTTATCCGCCTCCATCCAGTCTATTAATTGTTGCCGGGAAGCT
AGAGTAAGTAGTTCGCCAGTTAATAGTTTGCGCAACGTTGTTGCCATTGCTACAGGCATCGTGGTGTCAC
GCTCGTCGTTTGGTATGGCTTCATTCAGCTCCGGTTCCCAACGATCAAGGCGAGTTACATGATCCCCCAT
GTTGTGCAAAAAAGCGGTTAGCTCCTTCGGTCCTCCGATCGTTGTCAGAAGTAAGTTGGCCGCAGTGTTA
TCACTCATGGTTATGGCAGCACTGCATAATTCTCTTACTGTCATGCCATCCGTAAGATGCTTTTCTGTGA
CTGGTGAGTACTCAACCAAGTCATTCTGAGAATAGTGTATGCGGCGACCGAGTTGCTCTTGCCCGGCGTC
AATACGGGATAATACCGCGCCACATAGCAGAACTTTAAAAGTGCTCATCATTGGAAAACGTTCTTCGGGG
CGAAAACTCTCAAGGATCTTACCGCTGTTGAGATCCAGTTCGATGTAACCCACTCGTGCACCCAACTGAT
CTTCAGCATCTTTTACTTTCACCAGCGTTTCTGGGTGAGCAAAAACAGGAAGGCAAAATGCCGCAAAAAA
GGGAATAAGGGCGACACGGAAATGTTGAATACTCATACTCTTCCTTTTTCAATATTATTGAAGCATTTAT
CAGGGTTATTGTCTCATGAGCGGATACATATTTGAATGTATTTAGAAAAATAAACAAATAGGGGTTCCGC
GCACATTTCCCCGAAAAGTGCCACCTGACGTCTAAGAAACCATTATTATCATGACATTAACCTATAAAAA
TAGGCGTATCACGAGGCCCTTTCGTCTCGCGCGTTTCGGTGATGACGGTGAAAACCTCTGACACATGCAG
CTCCCGGAGACGGTCACAGCTTGTCTGTAAGCGGATGCCGGGAGCAGACAAGCCCGTCAGGGCGCGTCAG
CGGGTGTTGGCGGGTGTCGGGGCTGGCTTAACTATGCGGCATCAGAGCAGATTGTACTGAGAGTGCACCA
TATGCGGTGTGAAATACCGCACAGATGCGTAAGGAGAAAATACCGCATCAGGCGCCATTCGCCATTCAGG
CTGCGCAACTGTTGGGAAGGGCGATCGGTGCGGGCCTCTTCGCTATTACGCCAGCTGGCGAAAGGGGGAT
GTGCTGCAAGGCGATTAAGTTGGGTAACGCCAGGGTTTTCCCAGTCACGACGTTGTAAAACGACGGCCAG
TGCCAAGCTG
Features (pLannotate 1.2.2; 25 found; start..end, strand, type, name):
      6..227     +  promoter       RSV promoter: Rous sarcoma virus enhancer/promoter
    234..414     +  LTR            5' LTR (truncated): truncated 5' long terminal repeat (LTR) from HIV-1
    458..583     +  misc_feature   HIV-1 Ψ: packaging signal of human immunodeficiency virus type 1
    567..905     +  CDS            HIV-1 gag (fragment): gag protein from human immunodeficiency virus 1; gag
   1025..1361    +  ncRNA          RRE: Accession: RF00036 - HIV Rev response element
   1397..1786    +  CDS            env (fragment): ENV_HV1H2 - Experimental evidence at protein level: Swiss-Prot protein existence level 1. [Transmembrane protein gp41]: Acts as a class I viral fusion protein. Under the current model, the protein has at least 3 conformational states: pre-fusion native state, pre-hairpin intermediate state, and post-fusion hairpin state. During fusion of viral and target intracellular membranes, the coiled coil regions (heptad repeats) assume a trimer-of-hairpins structure, positioning the fusion peptide in close proximity to the C-terminal region of the ectodomain. The formation of this structure appears to d
   1804..1921    +  misc_feature   cPPT/CTS: central polypurine tract and central termination sequence of HIV-1
   1940..2006    +  CDS            small t antigen (fragment): SV40 (simian virus 40) small t antigen
   2013..3191    +  promoter       EF-1α promoter: strong constitutive promoter for human elongation factor EF-1α
   3207..3722    +  CDS            Nluc: NanoLuc® luciferase human codon-optimized
   3735..4323    +  misc_feature   WPRE: woodchuck hepatitis virus posttranscriptional regulatory element
   4318..4425    +  CDS            nef (fragment): NEF_SIVS4 - Experimental evidence at protein level: Swiss-Prot protein existence level 1. Interferes with TCR signaling from the cell membrane. Interacts with CD247/TCRZ (TCR zeta chain) and exert potent down- regulation of cell surface TCR/CD3 complexes. From Simian immunodeficiency virus (isolate F236/smH4) (SIV-sm) (Simian immunodeficiency virus sooty mangabey monkey).
   4450..4630    +  LTR            5' LTR (truncated): truncated 5' long terminal repeat (LTR) from HIV-1
   4702..4823    +  polyA_signal   SV40 poly(A) signal: SV40 polyadenylation signal
   4842..4977    +  rep_origin     SV40 ori: SV40 origin of replication
   5039..5055    -  protein_bind   lac operator: The lac repressor binds to the lac operator to inhibit transcription in E. coli. This inhibition can be relieved by adding lactose or isopropyl-β-D-thiogalactopyranoside (IPTG). lac repressor encoded by lacI
   5063..5093    -  promoter       lac promoter: promoter for the E. coli lac operon
   5108..5129    -  protein_bind   CAP binding site: CAP binding activates transcription in the presence of cAMP. E. coli catabolite activator protein
   5142..5234    -  CDS            lacI (fragment): lac repressor; lacI; The lac repressor binds to the lac operator to inhibit transcription in E. coli. This inhibition can be relieved by adding lactose or isopropyl-β-D-thiogalactopyranoside (IPTG).
   5417..6005    -  rep_origin     ori: high-copy-number ColE1/pMB1/pBR322/pUC origin of replication
   6176..7036    -  CDS            AmpR: β-lactamase; bla; confers resistance to ampicillin, carbenicillin, and related antibiotics
   7037..7141    -  promoter       AmpR promoter: bla
   7236..7271    +  CDS            rop (fragment): Rop protein, which maintains plasmids at low copy number; rop
   7373..7472    +  misc_feature   bom (fragment): basis of mobility region from pBR322
   7478..7632    -  CDS            lacZα (fragment): LacZα fragment of β-galactosidase; lacZ fragment
