[The description below was written by a language model from this plasmid's Addgene catalogue record and pLannotate feature annotations shown in this document.]
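Description:
pCDH-EF1-Nluc is a third-generation-style HIV-1 lentiviral transfer plasmid for mammalian expression, built on the pCDH-CMV-MCS backbone in which a ClaI/SalI fragment was replaced with an EF1 promoter and a new multiple cloning site. It is maintained in E. coli through a high-copy ColE1/pUC-type origin and an ampicillin resistance gene (β-lactamase with its own promoter). A recombination-tolerant strain is listed for growth, as is usual for LTR-containing plasmids. Short remnants of lac, rop, bom and lacZα sequences in the backbone are cloning vestiges.

The viral portion begins with an RSV promoter fused to a truncated 5' LTR, which drives Tat-independent synthesis of the genomic RNA in packaging cells. This is followed by the Ψ packaging signal with an adjoining gag fragment, the Rev response element for nuclear export of unspliced RNA, and the cPPT/CTS element that aids nuclear import and transduction. The payload is a synthetic, human codon-optimized NanoLuc luciferase (Nluc) coding sequence of roughly 0.5 kb, cloned between BamHI and EcoRI sites downstream of the constitutive human EF-1α promoter. A WPRE follows it to enhance transcript stability and expression. A truncated 3' LTR closes the proviral unit, and an SV40 poly(A) signal and SV40 origin lie beyond it.

The catalogue entry lists puromycin as a selectable marker, but no puromycin resistance gene appears in the annotated feature table of the full sequence, so selection in mammalian cells should not be assumed. The construct serves to express a small, bright luminescent reporter constitutively, by transfection or by lentiviral transduction with stable integration.
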