Addgene plasmid #73024: pCDH-EF1-Nluc
Purpose: Express Nluc reporter under EF1 promoter
Depositing lab: Kazuhiro Oka. Depositing organization: Baylor College of Medicine.
Backbone
  Vector backbone: pCDH-CMV-MCS
  Backbone manufacturer: Systembio
  Backbone size w/o insert (bp): 7133
  Total vector size (bp): 7640
  Modifications to backbone: ClaI/SalI fragment was replaced with EF1 + new MCS
  Vector type: Mammalian Expression, Lentiviral
  Selectable markers: Puromycin
Growth in bacteria
  Bacterial resistance: Ampicillin, 100 μg/mL
  Growth temperature: 37°C
  Growth strain: NEB Stable
  Copy number: High Copy
Gene/Insert
  Gene/Insert name: Nluc
  Species: Synthetic
  Insert size (bp): 525
  Promoter: EF1
  Cloning method: Restriction Enzyme; 5′ cloning site BamHI (not destroyed); 3′ cloning site EcoRI (not destroyed)
  Sequencing primers: 5′ GCACTTGATGTAATTCTCC; 3′ CAACACCACGGAATTGTCAG
Terms and licenses: Academic/Nonprofit Terms; Industry Terms: Not Available to Industry
How to cite: pCDH-EF1-Nluc was a gift from Kazuhiro Oka (Addgene plasmid # 73024 ; http://n2t.net/addgene:73024 ; RRID:Addgene_73024)
