>Addgene plasmid #73024 | pCDH-EF1-Nluc | addgene partial sequence | sequence record 136025 | EF1a-F 5'-TCAAGCCTCAGACAGTGGTTC-3'
ATTGGATCCACCATGGTCTTCACACTCGAAGATTTCGTTGGGGACTGGCGACAGACAGCCGGCTACAACC
TGGACCAAGTCCTTGAACAGGGAGGTGTGTCCAGTTTGTTTCAGAATCTCGGGGTGTCCGTAACTCCGAT
CCAAAGGATTGTCCTGAGCGGTGAAAATGGGCTGAAGATCGACATCCATGTCATCATCCCGTATGAAGGT
CTGAGCGGCGACCAAATGGGCCAGATCGAAAAAATTTTTAAGGTGGTGTACCCTGTGGATGATCATCACT
TTAAGGTGATCCTGCACTATGGCACACTGGTAATCGACGGGGTTACGCCGAACATGATCGACTATTTCGG
ACGGCCGTATGAAGGCATCGCCGTGTTCGACGGCAAAAAGATCACTGTAACAGGGACCCTGTGGAACGGC
AACAAAATTATCGACGAGCGCCTGATCAACCCCGACGGCTCCCTGCTGTTCCGAGTAACCATCAACGGAG
TGACCGGCTGGCGGCTGTGCGAACGCATTCTGGCGTAAGAATTCGTCGACAATCAACCTCTGGATTACAA
AATTTGTGAAAGATTGACTGGTATTCTTAACTATGTTGCTCCTTTTACGCTATGTGGATACGCTGCTTTA
ATGCCTTTGTATCATGCTATTGCTTCCCGTATGGCTTTCATTTTCTCCTCCTTGTATAAATCCTGGTTGC
TGTCTCTTTATGAGGAGTTGTGGCCCGTTGTCAGGCAACGTGGCGTGGTGTGCACTGTGTTTGCTGACGC
A
