>Addgene plasmid #73024 | pCDH-EF1-Nluc | addgene partial sequence | sequence record 136026 | WPRE-R 5'-CATAGCGTAAAAGGAGCAACA-3'
TCCAGAGGTTGATTGTCGACGAATTCTTACGCCAGAATGCGTTCGCACAGCCGCCAGCCGGTCACTCCGT
TGATGGTTACTCGGAACAGCAGGGAGCCGTCGGGGTTGATCAGGCGCTCGTCGATAATTTTGTTGCCGTT
CCACAGGGTCCCTGTTACAGTGATCTTTTTGCCGTCGAACACGGCGATGCCTTCATACGGCCGTCCGAAA
TAGTCGATCATGTTCGGCGTAACCCCGTCGATTACCAGTGTGCCATAGTGCAGGATCACCTTAAAGTGAT
GATCATCCACAGGGTACACCACCTTAAAAATTTTTTCGATCTGGCCCATTTGGTCGCCGCTCAGACCTTC
ATACGGGATGATGACATGGATGTCGATCTTCAGCCCATTTTCACCGCTCAGGACAATCCTTTGGATCGGA
GTTACGGACACCCCGAGATTCTGAAACAAACTGGACACACCTCCCTGTTCAAGGACTTGGTCCAGGTTGT
AGCCGGCTGTCTGTCGCCAGTCCCCAACGAAATCTTCGAGTGTGAAGACCATGGTGGATCCAATTCCTCA
CGACACCTGAAATGGAAGAAAAAAACTTTGAACCACTGTCTGAGGCTTGAGAATGAACCAAGATCCAAAC
TCAAAAAGGGCAAATTCCAAGGAGAATTACATCAAGTGCCAAGCTGGCCTAACTTCAGTCTCCACCCACT
CAGTGTGGGGAAACTCCATCGCATAAAACCCCTCCCCCCAACCTAAAGACGACGTACTCCAAAAGCTCGA
GAACTAATCGAGGTGCCTGGACGGCGCCC
